Addgene plasmid #55373: mCerulean-H2A-10
Purpose: Localization: Nucleus/Histones, Excitation: 433, Emission: 475
Depositing lab: Michael Davidson. Depositing organization: Florida State University, Tallahassee.
Backbone
  Vector backbone: mCerulean
  Backbone size w/o insert (bp): 4750
  Vector type: Mammalian Expression
  Selectable markers: Neomycin (select with G418)
Growth in bacteria
  Bacterial resistance: Kanamycin, 50 μg/mL
  Growth temperature: 37°C
  Growth strain: DH5alpha
  Copy number: High Copy
Gene/Insert
  Gene/Insert name: H2A (alt names: Human Histone H2A; NM_003509.2)
  Species: H. sapiens (human)
  Entrez Gene: H2AC13 (a.k.a. H2A/c, H2AC11, H2AC15, H2AC16, H2AC17, H2AFC, HIST1H2AI)
  Promoter: CMV
  Tag / fusion protein: mCerulean (C terminal on backbone)
  Cloning method: Unknown
  Sequencing primers: 5′ CMV-F; 3′ SV40pA-R
Terms and licenses: Academic/Nonprofit Terms; Industry Terms: Not Available to Industry
Depositor comments: H. sapiens (human) Histone H2A. Excitation = 433; Emission = 475
How to cite: mCerulean-H2A-10 was a gift from Michael Davidson (Addgene plasmid # 55373 ; http://n2t.net/addgene:55373 ; RRID:Addgene_55373)
