[The description below was written by a language model from this plasmid's Addgene catalogue record.]
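Description:
mCerulean-H2A-10 is a mammalian expression plasmid that produces human histone H2A fused to the cyan fluorescent protein mCerulean. It is built on an mCerulean vector backbone of about 4.75 kb (excluding the insert). In bacteria it is maintained as a high-copy plasmid under kanamycin selection, and it carries a neomycin resistance marker so that transfected mammalian cells can be selected with G418. The record does not include a feature table, so the origin of replication and the promoters driving the resistance marker are not stated. The use of an SV40 polyA reverse sequencing primer suggests that an SV40 polyadenylation signal lies downstream of the fusion cassette.

The insert is the human H2A coding sequence, mapped to the H2AC13 gene of the histone cluster 1 H2A family, and it is expressed from the strong constitutive CMV promoter. mCerulean is recorded as a C-terminal tag supplied by the backbone, so the histone lies upstream of the fluorescent protein in a single open reading frame. The "10" in the name may refer to the linker between the two parts, but the record does not define it, and the cloning method is listed as unknown.

Because H2A is a core nucleosome component, the fusion is expected to incorporate into chromatin and label the nucleus, consistent with the stated purpose as a nucleus/histone localization marker. With excitation at 433 nm and emission at 475 nm, it serves as a cyan marker for imaging nuclei and chromatin in transfected cells.
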