>Addgene plasmid #55373 | mCerulean-H2A-10 | depositor partial sequence | sequence record 85777 | insert sequence
ACGTCAGATCCGCTAGCCGCCACCATG
[387 nt withheld, positions 28-414]
TCGGGAAGCACGGATCCACCGGTCGCCACCATGGTGAGCAAGGGCGAGGAGCTGTTCACCGGGGTGGTGC
CCATCCTGGTCGAGCTGGACGGCGACGTAAACGGCCACAAGTTCAGCGTGTCCGGCGAGGGCGAGGGCGA
TGCCACCTACGGCAAGCTGACCCTGAAGTTCATCTGCACCACCGGCAAGCTGCCCGTGCCCTGGCCCACC
CTCGTGACCACCCTGACCTGGGGCGTGCAGTGCTTCGCCCGCTACCCCGACCACATGAAGCAGCACGACT
TCTTCAAGTCCGCCATGCCCGAAGGCTACGTCCAGGAGCGCACCATCTTCTTCAAGGACGACGGCAACTA
CAAGACCCGCGCCGAGGTGAAGTTCGAGGGCGACACCCTGGTGAACCGCATCGAGCTGAAGGGCATCGAC
TTCAAGGAGGACGGCAACATCCTGGGGCACAAGCTGGAGTACAACGCCATCAGCGACAACGTCTATATCA
CCGCCGACAAGCAGAAGAACGGCATCAAGGCCAACTTCAAGATCCGCCACAACATCGAGGACGGCAGCGT
GCAGCTCGCCGACCACTACCAGCAGAACACCCCCATCGGCGACGGCCCCGTGCTGCTGCCCGACAACCAC
TACCTGAGCACCCAGTCCAAGCTGAGCAAAGACCCCAACGAGAAGCGCGATCACATGGTCCTGCTGGAGT
TCGTGACCGCCGCCGGGATCACTCTCGGCATGGACGAGCTGTACAAGTAAAGCGGCCGCGACTCTAGATC
ATAATCAGCCATACCACATT
