>Addgene plasmid #55373 | mCerulean-H2A-10 | addgene partial sequence | sequence record 101304 | EGFP-N 5'-CGTCGCCGTCCAGCTCGACCAG-3'
CCTTGCTCACCATGGTGGCGACCGGTGGATCCGTGCTTCCCGA
[387 nt withheld, positions 44-430]
CATGGTGGCGGCTAGCGGATCTGACGGTTCACTAAACCAGCTCTGCTTATATAGACCTCCCACCGTACAC
GCCTACCGCCCATTTGCGTCAATGGGGCGGAGTTGTTACGACATTTTGGAAAGTCCCGTTGATTTTGGTG
CCAAAACAAACTCCCATTGACGTCAATGGGGTGGAGACTTGGAAATCCCCGTGAGTCAAACCGCTATCCA
CGCCCATTGATGTACTGCCAAAACCGCATCACCATGGTAATAGCGATGACTAATACGTAGATGTACTGCC
AAGTAGGAAAGTCCCATAAGGTCATGTACTGGGCATAATGCCAGGCGGGCCATTTACCGTCATTGACGTC
AATAGGGGGCGTACTTGGCATATGATACACTTGATGTACTGCCAAGTGGGCAGTTTACCGTAAATACTCC
ACCCATTGACGTCAATGGAAAGTCCCTATTGGCGTTACTATGGGAACATACGTCATTATTGACGTCAATG
G
